>Addgene plasmid #68523 | Pv34-bio | depositor full sequence | sequence record 120640 | Full Sequence
AGATCTATACATTGAATCAATATTGGCAATTAGCCATATTAGTCATTGGTTATATAGCATAAATCAATAT
TGGCTATTGGCCATTGCATACGTTGTATCTATATCATAATATGTACATTTATATTGGCTCATGTCCAATA
TGACCGCCATGTTGACATTGATTATTGACTAGTTATTAATAGTAATCAATTACGGGGTCATTAGTTCATA
GCCCATATATGGAGTTCCGCGTTACATAACTTACGGTAAATGGCCCGCCTGGCTGACCGCCCAACGACCC
CCGCCCATTGACGTCAATAATGACGTATGTTCCCATAGTAACGCCAATAGGGACTTTCCATTGACGTCAA
TGGGTGGAGTATTTACGGTAAACTGCCCACTTGGCAGTACATCAAGTGTATCATATGCCAAGTCCGCCCC
CTATTGACGTCAATGACGGTAAATGGCCCGCCTGGCATTATGCCCAGTACATGACCTTACGGGACTTTCC
TACTTGGCAGTACATCTACGTATTAGTCATCGCTATTACCATGGTGATGCGGTTTTGGCAGTACACCAAT
GGGCGTGGATAGCGGTTTGACTCACGGGGATTTCCAAGTCTCCACCCCATTGACGTCAATGGGAGTTTGT
TTTGGCACCAAAATCAACGGGACTTTCCAAAATGTCGTAATAACCCCGCCCCGTTGACGCAAATGGGCGG
TAGGCGTGTACGGTGGGAGGTCTATATAAGCAGAGCTCGTTTAGTGAACCGTCAGATCCTCACTCTCTTC
CGCATCGCTGTCTGCGAGGGCCAGCTGTTGGGCTCGCGGTTGAGGACAAACTCTTCGCGGTCTTTCCAGT
ACTCTTGGATCGGAAACCCGTCGGCCTCCGAACGGTACTCCGCCACCGAGGGACCTGAGCGAGTCCGCAT
CGACCGGATCGGAAAACCTCTCGAGAAAGGCGTCTAACCAGTCACAGTCGCAAGGTAGGCTGAGCACCGT
GGCGGGCGGCAGCGGGTGGCGGTCGGGGTTGTTTCTGGCGGAGGTGCTGCTGATGATGTAATTAAAGTAG
GCGGTCTTGAGACGGCGGATGGTCGAGGTGAGGTGTGGCAGGCTTGAGATCCAGCTGTTGGGGTGAGTAC
TCCCTCTCAAAAGCGGGCATTACTTCTGCGCTAAGATTGTCAGTTTCCAAAAACGAGGAGGATTTGATAT
TCACCTGGCCCGATCTGGCCATACACTTGAGTGACAATGACATCCACTTTGCCTTTCTCTCCACAGGTGT
CCACTCCCAGGTCCAAGTTTGCCACCATGGAGTTTCAGACCCAGGTACTCATGTCCCTGCTGCTCTGCAT
GTCTGGTGCGGCCGCAAACGAACTGAATGTGGCCGGCAAGGGCAACATGCTGTACGACTACCTGTTCACC
CCCGAAGTGAAGGCCCCCAAGGACGACGGCGGCAAAGAGCAGGATACCCTGGCCGGAAACAAGCAGATGA
GCTACAAGACCAGCGAGGTGCAGATCAAGCACCACGAGGAAGTGCACACCGGCGGCATGGAAAACGGCGA
CCACCGGAAAGAACTGAAAGAACACATGGACCAGCTGAAGATGCTGCACAAGAGCCTGAAGTCCAAGGAC
CGGAACACCTACGGCCAAGTGAAGCCCTCTGGCGGCGAGAGCGTGCACTCTAATGATGGCGCCCTGGGCG
ACACACACACAGGCGGCGATCAGACCTCCGAGGAAAGCCTGGCCAAATACGTGCAGAACGAGATCAAGAA
CAACGAGAAGCTGAACAAAGAGAAGAAGTCCTACGACGAGATTAACCTGCTGGAAGATAACAGCAAGAAA
CTGCAGAATGACATCCACACCTGGCTGCAGAGCGTGAAGAATATCGCCGAGAAAACCAGCAAGCTGAAGG
ACATCAAGACCCAGCTGCTGAACAACATTGCCAGCCTGAACGAGGCCCTGACCGAGGAAATCGAGAACAT
CAACGAAATCAAAAAGCTGCAGAAAGAGCAGAACGAAATCTTCAGCGAGAACTGGCTGTACTTCCTGCCC
AGCACCAGCGACAGCCTGGCCTCTGAGGGCAGAGATGGCAGCTTCCAGGTGCTGAACTACCTGGAAAAGT
TCAGCAGACGGGACGCCCCCCAGGTGTCCTCTGAACCTGCTTCTGGCGAGCTGCAGAACGGCGGCCTGCC
TAATGGCGGACTGCCAAACGGGGGGCTGCCCAACGGCGGATTTCCAAATGGCGGCCTGCCCAATGGGGGC
CCTCCCAACGATGGAAATGTGCGGAAGGCCCACAGCCACACCGACGATGGCGCCAAGAGCAGCGACTCTA
GATCAGGCGCGCCGTCGACCTCCATCACGGCCTATAAGAGTGAGGGGGAGTCAGCGGAGTTCTCCTTCCC
ACTCAACCTTGGAGAGGAAAGCCTGCAGGGAGAGTTGAGATGGAAGGCAGAGAAGGCTCCTTCTTCCCAG
TCCTGGATCACCTTCTCCCTAAAGAACCAAAAGGTGTCTGTGCAGAAGTCTACTAGCAACCCCAAGTTCC
AGCTGTCCGAAACGCTCCCACTCACCCTTCAGATACCCCAGGTCTCCCTTCAGTTTGCTGGTTCTGGCAA
CCTGACCCTGACTCTGGACAGAGGGATACTGTATCAGGAAGTGAACCTGGTGGTGATGAAAGTGACTCAG
CCCGACAGCAACACTTTGACCTGTGAGGTGATGGGACCCACCTCACCCAAGATGAGACTGATCTTGAAGC
AGGAGAATCAGGAGGCCAGGGTCTCCAGGCAGGAGAAAGTGATTCAAGTGCAGGCCCCTGAAGCAGGGGT
GTGGCAATGTCTACTGAGTGAAGGTGAAGAGGTCAAGATGGACTCCAAGATCCAGGTTTTATCCAAAGGG
TTGAATTCCGGATCACTGCATCATATTCTGGATGCACAGAAAATGGTGTGGAATCATCGTTAAGTCTAGA
CACGTGATTAATTAAGGATCCCCCGACCTCGACCTCTGGCTAATAAAGGAAATTTATTTTCATTGCAATA
GTGTGTTGGAATTTTTTGTGTCTCTCACTCGGAAGGACATATGGGAGGGCAAATCATTTGGTCGAGATCC
CTCGGAGATCTCTAGCTAGAGGATCGATCCCCGCCCCGGACGAACTAAACCTGACTACGACATCTCTGCC
CCTTCTTCGCGGGGCAGTGCATGTAATCCCTTCAGTTGGTTGGTACAACTTGCCAACTGGGCCCTGTTCC
ACATGTGACACGGGGGGGGACCAAACACAAAGGGGTTCTCTGACTGTAGTTGACATCCTTATAAATGGAT
GTGCACATTTGCCAACACTGAGTGGCTTTCATCCTGGAGCAGACTTTGCAGTCTGTGGACTGCAACACAA
CATTGCCTTTATGTGTAACTCTTGGCTGAAGCTCTTACACCAATGCTGGGGGACATGTACCTCCCAGGGG
CCCAGGAAGACTACGGGAGGCTACACCAACGTCAATCAGAGGGGCCTGTGTAGCTACCGATAAGCGGACC
CTCAAGAGGGCATTAGCAATAGTGTTTATAAGGCCCCCTTGTTAACCCTAAACGGGTAGCATATGCTTCC
CGGGTAGTAGTATATACTATCCAGACTAACCCTAATTCAATAGCATATGTTACCCAACGGGAAGCATATG
CTATCGAATTAGGGTTAGTAAAAGGGTCCTAAGGAACAGCGATATCTCCCACCCCATGAGCTGTCACGGT
TTTATTTACATGGGGTCAGGATTCCACGAGGGTAGTGAACCATTTTAGTCACAAGGGCAGTGGCTGAAGA
TCAAGGAGCGGGCAGTGAACTCTCCTGAATCTTCGCCTGCTTCTTCATTCTCCTTCGTTTAGCTAATAGA
ATAACTGCTGAGTTGTGAACAGTAAGGTGTATGTGAGGTGCTCGAAAACAAGGTTTCAGGTGACGCCCCC
AGAATAAAATTTGGACGGGGGGTTCAGTGGTGGCATTGTGCTATGACACCAATATAACCCTCACAAACCC
CTTGGGCAATAAATACTAGTGTAGGAATGAAACATTCTGAATATCTTTAACAATAGAAATCCATGGGGTG
GGGACAAGCCGTAAAGACTGGATGTCCATCTCACACGAATTTATGGCTATGGGCAACACATAATCCTAGT
GCAATATGATACTGGGGTTATTAAGATGTGTCCCAGGCAGGGACCAAGACAGGTGAACCATGTTGTTACA
CTCTATTTGTAACAAGGGGAAAGAGAGTGGACGCCGACAGCAGCGGACTCCACTGGTTGTCTCTAACACC
CCCGAAAATTAAACGGGGCTCCACGCCAATGGGGCCCATAAACAAAGACAAGTGGCCACTCTTTTTTTTG
AAATTGTGGAGTGGGGGCACGCGTCAGCCCCCACACGCCGCCCTGCGGTTTTGGACTGTAAAATAAGGGT
GTAATAACTTGGCTGATTGTAACCCCGCTAACCACTGCGGTCAAACCACTTGCCCACAAAACCACTAATG
GCACCCCGGGGAATACCTGCATAAGTAGGTGGGCGGGCCAAGATAGGGGCGCGATTGCTGCGATCTGGAG
GACAAATTACACACACTTGCGCCTGAGCGCCAAGCACAGGGTTGTTGGTCCTCATATTCACGAGGTCGCT
GAGAGCACGGTGGGCTAATGTTGCCATGGGTAGCATATACTACCCAAATATCTGGATAGCATATGCTATC
CTAATCTATATCTGGGTAGCATAGGCTATCCTAATCTATATCTGGGTAGCATATGCTATCCTAATCTATA
TCTGGGTAGTATATGCTATCCTAATTTATATCTGGGTAGCATAGGCTATCCTAATCTATATCTGGGTAGC
ATATGCTATCCTAATCTATATCTGGGTAGTATATGCTATCCTAATCTGTATCCGGGTAGCATATGCTATC
CTAATAGAGATTAGGGTAGTATATGCTATCCTAATTTATATCTGGGTAGCATATACTACCCAAATATCTG
GATAGCATATGCTATCCTAATCTATATCTGGGTAGCATATGCTATCCTAATCTATATCTGGGTAGCATAG
GCTATCCTAATCTATATCTGGGTAGCATATGCTATCCTAATCTATATCTGGGTAGTATATGCTATCCTAA
TTTATATCTGGGTAGCATAGGCTATCCTAATCTATATCTGGGTAGCATATGCTATCCTAATCTATATCTG
GGTAGTATATGCTATCCTAATCTGTATCCGGGTAGCATATGCTATCCTCATGATAAGCTGTCAAACATGA
GAATTTTCTTGAAGACGAAAGGGCCTCGTGATACGCCTATTTTTATAGGTTAATGTCATGATAATAATGG
TTTCTTAGACGTCAGGTGGCACTTTTCGGGGAAATGTGCGCGGAACCCCTATTTGTTTATTTTTCTAAAT
ACATTCAAATATGTATCCGCTCATGAGACAATAACCCTGATAAATGCTTCAATAATATTGAAAAAGGAAG
AGTATGAGTATTCAACATTTCCGTGTCGCCCTTATTCCCTTTTTTGCGGCATTTTGCCTTCCTGTTTTTG
CTCACCCAGAAACGCTGGTGAAAGTAAAAGATGCTGAAGATCAGTTGGGTGCACGAGTGGGTTACATCGA
ACTGGATCTCAACAGCGGTAAGATCCTTGAGAGTTTTCGCCCCGAAGAACGTTTTCCAATGATGAGCACT
TTTAAAGTTCTGCTATGTGGCGCGGTATTATCCCGTGTTGACGCCGGGCAAGAGCAACTCGGTCGCCGCA
TACACTATTCTCAGAATGACTTGGTTGAGTACTCACCAGTCACAGAAAAGCATCTTACGGATGGCATGAC
AGTAAGAGAATTATGCAGTGCTGCCATAACCATGAGTGATAACACTGCGGCCAACTTACTTCTGACAACG
ATCGGAGGACCGAAGGAGCTAACCGCTTTTTTGCACAACATGGGGGATCATGTAACTCGCCTTGATCGTT
GGGAACCGGAGCTGAATGAAGCCATACCAAACGACGAGCGTGACACCACGATGCCTGCAGCAATGGCAAC
AACGTTGCGCAAACTATTAACTGGCGAACTACTTACTCTAGCTTCCCGGCAACAATTAATAGACTGGATG
GAGGCGGATAAAGTTGCAGGACCACTTCTGCGCTCGGCCCTTCCGGCTGGCTGGTTTATTGCTGATAAAT
CTGGAGCCGGTGAGCGTGGGTCTCGCGGTATCATTGCAGCACTGGGGCCAGATGGTAAGCCCTCCCGTAT
CGTAGTTATCTACACGACGGGGAGTCAGGCAACTATGGATGAACGAAATAGACAGATCGCTGAGATAGGT
GCCTCACTGATTAAGCATTGGTAACTGTCAGACCAAGTTTACTCATATATACTTTAGATTGATTTAAAAC
TTCATTTTTAATTTAAAAGGATCTAGGTGAAGATCCTTTTTGATAATCTCATGACCAAAATCCCTTAACG
TGAGTTTTCGTTCCACTGAGCGTCAGACCCCGTAGAAAAGATCAAAGGATCTTCTTGAGATCCTTTTTTT
CTGCGCGTAATCTGCTGCTTGCAAACAAAAAAACCACCGCTACCAGCGGTGGTTTGTTTGCCGGATCAAG
AGCTACCAACTCTTTTTCCGAAGGTAACTGGCTTCAGCAGAGCGCAGATACCAAATACTGTTCTTCTAGT
GTAGCCGTAGTTAGGCCACCACTTCAAGAACTCTGTAGCACCGCCTACATACCTCGCTCTGCTAATCCTG
TTACCAGTGGCTGCTGCCAGTGGCGATAAGTCGTGTCTTACCGGGTTGGACTCAAGACGATAGTTACCGG
ATAAGGCGCAGCGGTCGGGCTGAACGGGGGGTTCGTGCACACAGCCCAGCTTGGAGCGAACGACCTACAC
CGAACTGAGATACCTACAGCGTGAGCTATGAGAAAGCGCCACGCTTCCCGAAGGGAGAAAGGCGGACAGG
TATCCGGTAAGCGGCAGGGTCGGAACAGGAGAGCGCACGAGGGAGCTTCCAGGGGGAAACGCCTGGTATC
TTTATAGTCCTGTCGGGTTTCGCCACCTCTGACTTGAGCGTCGATTTTTGTGATGCTCGTCAGGGGGGCG
GAGCCTATGGAAAAACGCCAGCAACGCGGCCTTTTTACGGTTCCTGGCCTTTTGCTGGCCTTTTGCTCAC
ATGTTCTTTCCTGCGTTATCCCCTGATTCTGTGGATAACCGTATTACCGCCTTTGAGTGAGCTGATACCG
CTCGCCGCAGCCGAACGACCGAGCGCAGCGAGTCAGTGAGCGAGGAAGCGGAAGAGCGCCCAATACGCAA
ACCGCCTCTCCCCGCGCGTTGGCCGATTCATTAATGCAGCTGGCACGACAGGTTTCCCGACTGGAAAGCG
GGCAGTGAGCGCAACGCAATTAATGTGAGTTAGCTCACTCATTAGGCACCCCAGGCTTTACACTTTATGC
TTCCGGCTCGTATGTTGTGTGGAATTGTGAGCGGATAACAATTTCACACAGGAAACAGCTATGACCATGA
TTACGCCAAGCTCTAGCTAGAGGTCGACCAATTCTCATGTTTGACAGCTTATCATCGCAGATCCGGGCAA
CGTTGTTGCCATTGCTGCAGGCGCAGAACTGGTAGGTATGGA
Features (pLannotate 1.2.2; 18 found; start..end, strand, type, name):
    154..533     +  enhancer       CMV enhancer: human cytomegalovirus immediate early enhancer
    535..734     +  promoter       CMV promoter: human cytomegalovirus (CMV) immediate early promoter
    802..840     +  misc_feature   Ad SA (fragment): adenovirus major late transcript splice acceptor (Friedrich and Soriano, 1991)
    873..1082    -  CDS            PTP (fragment): TERM_ADE02 - Experimental evidence at protein level: Swiss-Prot protein existence level 1. Protein covalently bound to the viral DNA that acts as a primer for viral genomic replication by DNA strand displacement. Assembles on the viral origin of replication in an initiation complex with viral polymerase, DBP, host NFIA and host POU2F1/OCT1. During initiation, the polymerase covalently couples the first dCTP with Ser- 580 of pTP. The terminal protein stimulates the template activity over 20 fold compared to protein-free templates. Neo-synthesized viral genomes are linked to two preterminal prot
   1113..1202    +  intron         chimeric intron (fragment): chimera between introns from adenovirus and immunoglobulin heavy chain genes
   1221..1267    +  CDS            IgH signal sequence (fragment): signal sequence from the mouse immunoglobulin heavy chain variable region
   2316..2876    +  CDS            Cd4 (fragment): CD4_RAT - Experimental evidence at protein level: Swiss-Prot protein existence level 1. Integral membrane glycoprotein that plays an essential role in the immune response and serves multiple functions in responses against both external and internal offenses. In T-cells, functions primarily as a coreceptor for MHC class II molecule:peptide complex. The antigens presented by class II peptides are derived from extracellular proteins while class I peptides are derived from cytosolic proteins. Interacts simultaneously with the T-cell receptor (TCR) and the MHC class II presented by antigen presenti
   2982..3037    +  polyA_signal   β-globin poly(A) signal: rabbit β-globin polyadenylation signal (Gil and Proudfoot, 1987)
   3551..5232    -  rep_origin     oriP (fragment): Epstein-Barr virus oriP replication origin (Yates et al., 2000)
   5359..5463    +  promoter       AmpR promoter: bla
   5464..6324    +  CDS            AmpR: β-lactamase; bla; confers resistance to ampicillin, carbenicillin, and related antibiotics
   6495..7083    +  rep_origin     ori: high-copy-number ColE1/pMB1/pBR322/pUC origin of replication
   7266..7358    +  CDS            lacI (fragment): lac repressor; lacI; The lac repressor binds to the lac operator to inhibit transcription in E. coli. This inhibition can be relieved by adding lactose or isopropyl-β-D-thiogalactopyranoside (IPTG).
   7371..7392    +  protein_bind   CAP binding site: CAP binding activates transcription in the presence of cAMP. E. coli catabolite activator protein
   7407..7437    +  promoter       lac promoter: promoter for the E. coli lac operon
   7445..7461    +  protein_bind   lac operator: The lac repressor binds to the lac operator to inhibit transcription in E. coli. This inhibition can be relieved by adding lactose or isopropyl-β-D-thiogalactopyranoside (IPTG). lac repressor encoded by lacI
   7531..7547    +  promoter       tet promoter (fragment): E. coli promoter for tetracycline efflux protein gene
   7557..7582    -  CDS            bla(M) (fragment): β-lactamase lacking the signal sequence; bla(M); allows cytosolic expression of β-lactamase
