[The description below was written by a language model from this plasmid's Addgene catalogue record and pLannotate feature annotations shown in this document.]
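Description:
Pv34-bio is a mammalian expression plasmid built on the pTT3 backbone for producing the full-length ectodomain of the Plasmodium vivax merozoite protein Pv34 (PVX_090075) as a soluble, secreted recombinant protein. It is maintained in E. coli through a high-copy ColE1/pUC-type origin and selected with ampicillin via the β-lactamase gene. The backbone also carries an Epstein-Barr virus oriP fragment, which allows episomal retention and enhanced transient expression in cell lines that supply EBNA1. Residual lac regulatory fragments near the end of the sequence are backbone remnants with no evident role in expression.

Transcription is driven by the human CMV immediate early enhancer and promoter. This is followed by adenovirus-derived leader and splice elements and a chimeric intron fragment that promote efficient mRNA processing, and it is terminated by the rabbit β-globin polyadenylation signal. The open reading frame begins with a fragment annotated as a mouse immunoglobulin heavy chain signal sequence, which directs the product into the secretory pathway. The Pv34 insert itself is not annotated in the feature table, but it lies between this leader and the tag and was cloned between retained NotI and AscI sites. All N-X-S/T sequons in the insert were changed to N-X-A, removing potential N-linked glycosylation sites that the mammalian host could otherwise modify. Downstream, the backbone supplies rat CD4 domains 3 and 4 and a peptide substrate for enzymatic biotinylation. The CD4 domains serve as a common tag, and the biotinylation sequence allows the protein to be captured on streptavidin-coated surfaces. The plasmid belongs to a library of P. vivax merozoite proteins made for vaccine candidate evaluation and protein-protein interaction screening.
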