Addgene plasmid #68523: Pv34-bio
Purpose: Expresses full-length P. vivax Pv34 ectodomain in mammalian cells. C-terminal rat Cd4d3+4 tag, biotinylation sequence
Depositing lab: Julian Rayner & Gavin Wright. Publication: A Library of Plasmodium vivax Recombinant Merozoite Proteins Reveals New Vaccine Candidates and Protein-Protein Interactions. Hostetler JB, Sharma S, Bartholdson SJ, Wright GJ, Fairhurst RM, Rayner JC. PLoS Negl Trop Dis. 2015 Dec 23;9(12):e0004264. doi: 10.1371/journal.pntd.0004264. eCollection 2015 Dec. PubMed 26701602.
Backbone
  Vector backbone: pTT3
  Backbone manufacturer: Yves Durocher, NRC
  Backbone size w/o insert (bp): 6654
  Vector type: Mammalian Expression
Growth in bacteria
  Bacterial resistance: Ampicillin, 100 μg/mL
  Growth temperature: 37°C
  Growth strain: DH5alpha
  Copy number: High Copy
Gene/Insert
  Gene/Insert name: Pv34 (alt name: PVX_090075)
  Mutation: All NXT/S sites mutated to NXA, where X is any amino acid except Proline
  Promoter: CMV
  Tag / fusion protein: rat CD4 d3+4, enzymatic biotinylation sequence (C terminal on backbone)
  Cloning method: Restriction Enzyme; 5′ cloning site NotI (not destroyed); 3′ cloning site AscI (not destroyed)
  Sequencing primers: 5′ pMT2-F; 3′ rb_glob_PA_term-R
Terms and licenses: Academic/Nonprofit Terms; Industry Terms: Not Available to Industry
How to cite: Pv34-bio was a gift from Julian Rayner & Gavin Wright (Addgene plasmid # 68523 ; http://n2t.net/addgene:68523 ; RRID:Addgene_68523)
