>Addgene plasmid #68523 | Pv34-bio | depositor partial sequence | sequence record 120641 | Pv34 from Not1 to Asc1 restriction sites
GCGGCCGCAAACGAACTGAATGTGGCCGGCAAGGGCAACATGCTGTACGACTACCTGTTCACCCCCGAAG
TGAAGGCCCCCAAGGACGACGGCGGCAAAGAGCAGGATACCCTGGCCGGAAACAAGCAGATGAGCTACAA
GACCAGCGAGGTGCAGATCAAGCACCACGAGGAAGTGCACACCGGCGGCATGGAAAACGGCGACCACCGG
AAAGAACTGAAAGAACACATGGACCAGCTGAAGATGCTGCACAAGAGCCTGAAGTCCAAGGACCGGAACA
CCTACGGCCAAGTGAAGCCCTCTGGCGGCGAGAGCGTGCACTCTAATGATGGCGCCCTGGGCGACACACA
CACAGGCGGCGATCAGACCTCCGAGGAAAGCCTGGCCAAATACGTGCAGAACGAGATCAAGAACAACGAG
AAGCTGAACAAAGAGAAGAAGTCCTACGACGAGATTAACCTGCTGGAAGATAACAGCAAGAAACTGCAGA
ATGACATCCACACCTGGCTGCAGAGCGTGAAGAATATCGCCGAGAAAACCAGCAAGCTGAAGGACATCAA
GACCCAGCTGCTGAACAACATTGCCAGCCTGAACGAGGCCCTGACCGAGGAAATCGAGAACATCAACGAA
ATCAAAAAGCTGCAGAAAGAGCAGAACGAAATCTTCAGCGAGAACTGGCTGTACTTCCTGCCCAGCACCA
GCGACAGCCTGGCCTCTGAGGGCAGAGATGGCAGCTTCCAGGTGCTGAACTACCTGGAAAAGTTCAGCAG
ACGGGACGCCCCCCAGGTGTCCTCTGAACCTGCTTCTGGCGAGCTGCAGAACGGCGGCCTGCCTAATGGC
GGACTGCCAAACGGGGGGCTGCCCAACGGCGGATTTCCAAATGGCGGCCTGCCCAATGGGGGCCCTCCCA
ACGATGGAAATGTGCGGAAGGCCCACAGCCACACCGACGATGGCGCCAAGAGCAGCGACTCTAGATCAGG
CGCGCC
