>Addgene plasmid #68523 | Pv34-bio | addgene partial sequence | sequence record 124249 | pMT2-F 5'-TTGCCTTTCTCTCCACAGGT-3'
ATGGAGTTTCAGACCCAGGTACTCATGTCCCTGCTGCTCTGCATGTCTGGTGCGGCCGCAAACGAACTGA
ATGTGGCCGGCAAGGGCAACATGCTGTACGACTACCTGTTCACCCCCGAAGTGAAGGCCCCCAAGGACGA
CGGCGGCAAAGAGCAGGATACCCTGGCCGGAAACAAGCAGATGAGCTACAAGACCAGCGAGGTGCAGATC
AAGCACCACGAGGAAGTGCACACCGGCGGCATGGAAAACGGCGACCACCGGAAAGAACTGAAAGAACACA
TGGACCAGCTGAAGATGCTGCACAAGAGCCTGAAGTCCAAGGACCGGAACACCTACGGCCAAGTGAAGCC
CTCTGGCGGCGAGAGCGTGCACTCTAATGATGGCGCCCTGGGCGACACACACACAGGCGGCGATCAGACC
TCCGAGGAAAGCCTGGCCAAATACGTGCAGAACGAGATCAAGAACAACGAGAAGCTGAACAAAGAGAAGA
AGTCCTACGACGAGATTAACCTGCTGGAAGATAACAGCAAGAAACTGCAGAATGACATCCACACCTGGCT
GCAGAGCGTGAAGAATATCGCCGAGAAAACCAGCAAGCTGAAGGACATCAAGACCCAGCTGCTGAACAAC
ATTGCCAGCCTGAACGAGGCCCTGACCGAGGAAATCGAGAACATCAACGAAATCAAAAAGCTGCAGAAAG
AGCAGAACGAAATCTTCAGCGAGAACTGGCTGTACTTCCTGCCCAGCACCAGCGACAGCCTGGCCTCTGA
GGGCAGAGATGGCAGCTTCCAGGTGCTGAACTACCTGGAAAAGTTCAGCAGACGGGACGCCCCCCAGGTG
TCCTCTGAACCTGCTTCTGGCGAGCTGCAGAACGGCGGCCTGCCTAATGGCGGACTGCCAAACGGGGGGC
TGCCCAACGGCGGATTTCCAAATGGCGGCCTGCCCAATGGGGGCCCTCCCAACGATGGAAATGTGCGGAA
GGCCCACAGCCACACCGACGATGGCGCCA
