>Addgene plasmid #68523 | Pv34-bio | addgene partial sequence | sequence record 124250 | rb_glob_PA_term-R 5'-CCCATATGTCCTTCCGAGTG-3'
CACTATTGCAATGAAAATAAATTTCCTTTATTAGCCAGAGGTCGAGGTCGGGGGATCCTTAATTAATCAC
GTGTCTAGACTTAACGATGATTCCACACCATTTTCTGTGCATCCAGAATATGATGCAGTGATCCGGAATT
CAACCCTTTGGATAAAACCTGGATCTTGGAGTCCATCTTGACCTCTTCACCTTCACTCAGTAGACATTGC
CACACCCCTGCTTCAGGGGCCTGCACTTGAATCACTTTCTCCTGCCTGGAGACCCTGGCCTCCTGATTCT
CCTGCTTCAAGATCAGTCTCATCTTGGGTGAGGTGGGTCCCATCACCTCACAGGTCAAAGTGTTGCTGTC
GGGCTGAGTCACTTTCATCACCACCAGGTTCACTTCCTGATACAGTATCCCTCTGTCCAGAGTCAGGGTC
AGGTTGCCAGAACCAGCAAACTGAAGGGAGACCTGGGGTATCTGAAGGGTGAGTGGGAGCGTTTCGGACA
GCTGGAACTTGGGGTTGCTAGTAGACTTCTGCACAGACACCTTTTGGTTCTTTAGGGAGAAGGTGATCCA
GGACTGGGAAGAAGGAGCCTTCTCTGCCTTCCATCTCAACTCTCCCTGCAGGCTTTCCTCTCCAAGGTTG
AGTGGGAAGGAGAACTCCGCTGACTCCCCCTCACTCTTATAGGCCGTGATGGAGGTCGACGGCGCGCCTG
ATCTAGAGTCGCTGCTCTTGGCGCCATCGTCGGTGTGGCTGTGGGCCTTCCGCACATTTCCATCGTTGGG
AGGGCCCCCATTGGGCAGGCCGCCATTTGGAAATCCGCCGTTGGGCAGCCCCCCGTTTGGCAGTCCGCCA
TTAGGCAGGCCGCCGTTCTGCAGCTCGCCAGAAGCAGGTTCAGAGGACACCTGGGGGGCGTCCCGTCTGC
TGAACTTTTCCAGGTAGTTCAGCACCTGGAAGCTGCCATCTCTGCCCTCAGAGGCCAGGCTGTCGCTGGT
GCTGGGCAGGAAGTACAGCCAGTTCTCGCTGAAGATTTCGTTCTGCTCTTTCTGCAGCTTTTTGATTTCG
TTGATGTTCTCGATTTCCTCGGTCAGGGCCTCGTTCAGGCTGGCAATGTTGTTCAGCAGCTGGGTCTTGA
TGTCCTTCAGCTTGCTGGTTTTCTCGGCGATATTCTT
